Addgene plasmid #153439: pET28a-ybbr-ELP-ddFLN4-XMod-Doc-HIS (wild type)
Purpose: E. coli expression of Rc. XDocB wild-type construct containing ybbr tag, ELP linker and ddFLN4 fingerprint domain. This construct was designed for AFM measurements.
Depositing lab: Michael Nash. Depositing organization: University of Basel. Publication: High force catch bond mechanism of bacterial adhesion in the human gut. Liu Z, Liu H, Vera AM, Bernardi RC, Tinnefeld P, Nash MA. Nat Commun. 2020 Aug 28;11(1):4321. doi: 10.1038/s41467-020-18063-x. PubMed 32859904.
Backbone
  Vector backbone: pET28a
  Backbone size w/o insert (bp): 5219
  Total vector size (bp): 6815
  Vector type: Bacterial Expression
Growth in bacteria
  Bacterial resistance: Kanamycin, 50 μg/mL
  Growth temperature: 37°C
  Growth strain: DH5alpha
  Copy number: Low Copy
Gene/Insert
  Gene/Insert name: Rc.XDocB (alt name: Ruminococcus champanellensis XModule-dockerin B)
  Species: Ruminococcus champanellensis
  Insert size (bp): 1596
  Promoter: T7 promoter
  Tag / fusion protein: ybbr tag (N terminal on insert); 3xELP linker (N terminal on insert); ddFLN4 fingerprint domain (N terminal on insert); 6xHis (C terminal on insert)
  Cloning method: Gibson Cloning
  Sequencing primers: 5′ T7 forward primer; 3′ T7 reverse primer
Terms and licenses: Academic/Nonprofit Terms; Industry Terms: Not Available to Industry
Depositor comments: Please visit https://www.biorxiv.org/content/10.1101/2020.01.21.913590v1 for bioRxiv preprint.
How to cite: pET28a-ybbr-ELP-ddFLN4-XMod-Doc-HIS (wild type) was a gift from Michael Nash (Addgene plasmid # 153439 ; http://n2t.net/addgene:153439 ; RRID:Addgene_153439)
