[The description below was written by a language model from this plasmid's Addgene catalogue record and pLannotate feature annotations shown in this document.]
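Description:
pET28a-ybbr-ELP-ddFLN4-XMod-Doc-HIS (wild type) is a bacterial expression plasmid built on the pET28a backbone (about 6.8 kb in total, with a roughly 1.6 kb insert introduced by Gibson assembly). It is propagated in E. coli through a ColE1/pBR322-type origin accompanied by the bom region and the rop gene, which keeps copy number low, and it is selected with kanamycin via the aph(3')-Ia resistance gene. An f1 origin is also present. The short tetracycline-resistance fragments, the partial AmpR promoter and a predicted E. coli ORF in the feature table are annotation hits in the backbone rather than functional modules.

The expression cassette uses a T7 promoter followed by a lac operator and the T7 gene 10 ribosome binding site, and ends at the T7 terminator. The plasmid-borne lacI gene supplies repressor, so transcription is IPTG-inducible in hosts that provide T7 RNA polymerase. The encoded fusion protein consists of an N-terminal ybbR tag, a 3xELP (elastin-like polypeptide) linker, the ddFLN4 domain, the wild-type XModule-dockerin B (XDocB) of Ruminococcus champanellensis, and a C-terminal 6xHis tag for purification. Only ddFLN4 was recognised by the automated annotation, as a fragment of the Dictyostelium discoideum F-actin cross-linking protein gene abpC. The other modules are known from the catalogue fields, and the short "SET1" hit just upstream of the terminator is probably backbone sequence.

The construct was designed for atomic force microscopy measurements. The ybbR tag is a short peptide commonly used for site-specific covalent attachment, the ELP acts as a flexible spacer, and ddFLN4 is described as a fingerprint domain. The associated work concerns a high-force catch bond mechanism of bacterial adhesion in the human gut.
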