Features (pLannotate 1.2.2; 18 found; start..end, strand, type, name):
      1..19      +  promoter       T7 promoter: promoter for bacteriophage T7 RNA polymerase
     20..44      +  protein_bind   lac operator: The lac repressor binds to the lac operator to inhibit transcription in E. coli. This inhibition can be relieved by adding lactose or isopropyl-β-D-thiogalactopyranoside (IPTG). lac repressor encoded by lacI
     59..81      +  RBS            RBS: efficient ribosome binding site from bacteriophage T7 gene 10 (Olins and Rangwala, 1989)
    656..958     +  CDS            abpC (fragment): GELA_DICDI - Experimental evidence at protein level: Swiss-Prot protein existence level 1. F-actin cross-linking protein. From Dictyostelium discoideum (Slime mold).
   1703..1752    +  CDS            SET1 (fragment): solubility-enhancement tag derived from T7 phage gene 10B
   1760..1807    +  terminator     T7 terminator: transcription terminator for bacteriophage T7 RNA polymerase
   1844..2272    +  rep_origin     f1 ori (sequence partly withheld): f1 bacteriophage origin of replication; arrow indicates direction of (+) strand synthesis
   2325..2382    +  promoter       AmpR promoter (fragment): bla
   2391..3206    -  CDS            KanR: aminoglycoside phosphotransferase; aph(3')-Ia; confers resistance to kanamycin in bacteria or G418 (Geneticin®) in eukaryotes
   3328..3916    +  rep_origin     ori: high-copy-number ColE1/pMB1/pBR322/pUC origin of replication
   4102..4241    -  misc_feature   bom: basis of mobility region from pBR322
   4343..4534    -  CDS            rop: Rop protein, which maintains plasmids at low copy number; rop
   4551..4931    +  CDS            YPB1_ECOLX: Protein predicted: Swiss-Prot protein existence level 4. From Escherichia coli.
   5003..5294    -  CDS            TcR (fragment): tetracycline efflux protein; tet; confers resistance to tetracycline
   5309..5330    -  protein_bind   CAP binding site: CAP binding activates transcription in the presence of cAMP. E. coli catabolite activator protein
   5343..6425    -  CDS            lacI: lac repressor; lacI; The lac repressor binds to the lac operator to inhibit transcription in E. coli. This inhibition can be relieved by adding lactose or isopropyl-β-D-thiogalactopyranoside (IPTG).
   6426..6503    -  promoter       lacI promoter: lacI
   6511..6790    -  CDS            TcR (fragment): tetracycline efflux protein; tet; confers resistance to tetracycline
>Addgene plasmid #153439 | pET28a-ybbr-ELP-ddFLN4-XMod-Doc-HIS (wild type) | addgene full sequence | sequence record 306439 | Addgene NGS Result
TAATACGACTCACTATAGGGGAATTGTGAGCGGATAACAATTCCCCTGTAGAAATAATTTTGTTTAACTT
TAAGAAGGAGATATACATATGGGTACCGACTCTCTGGAATTCATCGCTTCTAAACTGGCTTGGGGATCCG
GCCACGGCGTGGGTGTTCCAGGTATGGGTGTGCCTGGTGTTGGTGTTCCTGGCGTTGGCGTGCCAGGTGT
GGGAGTACCAGGCGTAGGCGTTCCCGGTGTAGGCGTGCCTGGCGTCGGTGTACCCGGTGTCGGAGTCCCT
GGTGAAGGTGTGCCAGGCGAAGGTGTGCCGGGCGTGGGTGTTCCAGGTATGGGTGTGCCTGGTGTTGGTG
TTCCTGGCGTTGGCGTGCCAGGTGTGGGAGTACCAGGCGTAGGCGTTCCCGGTGTAGGCGTGCCTGGCGT
CGGTGTACCCGGTGTCGGAGTCCCTGGTGAAGGTGTGCCAGGCGAAGGTGTGCCGGGCGTGGGTGTTCCA
GGTATGGGTGTGCCTGGTGTTGGTGTTCCTGGCGTTGGCGTGCCAGGTGTGGGAGTACCAGGCGTAGGCG
TTCCCGGTGTAGGCGTGCCTGGCGTCGGTGTACCCGGTGTCGGAGTCCCTGGTGAAGGTGTGCCAGGCGA
AGGTGTGCCGGGCTGGCCGTCAGGTTCTGCTGACCCGGAAAAATCTTACGCTGAAGGTCCGGGTCTGGAC
GGTGGTGAATGCTTCCAGCCGTCTAAATTCAAAATCCACGCTGTTGACCCGGACGGTGTTCACCGTACCG
ACGGTGGTGACGGTTTCGTTGTTACCATCGAAGGTCCGGCTCCGGTTGACCCGGTTATGGTTGACAACGG
TGACGGTACCTACGACGTTGAATTCGAACCGAAAGAAGCTGGTGACTACGTTATCAACCTGACCCTGGAC
GGTGACAACGTTAACGGTTTCCCGAAAACCGTTACCGTTAAACCGGCTCCGGGCTCCGGTTCTGGTTCCG
GCTCTAGCGGTTCCGAAACAACTACCGAGACTTCTGTGTCTCAATCTTTCTCCTTCACAGAGCCCACTCG
CGTATGCTACTGGTCCCATGACAACCGTCCTTTCGACCTGGAGGGCTTGAAAGTCATTCTTCAGGAGACG
ATCTTTATCATCCACGAGGACGGCACAGTCGTCGAAGCAGAAGAGCAACCCGCTGCCGTAGACATCACAG
AGCAGTGTATGACTATCTTCTGTAACGATAAGCAAGTGGCGACGCCAGAAGATACCTACGAAACGCAGAT
CTATAAGTACATGCTGGAGTTTGCATATGAAGGCAACCCGGACGTTATTGTGGGGACTCATCAAGTCTTG
ATTGGTGTGAAAGGAGATACAAATCTGAGCGGCGACGTAACAGTTGCAGATGCTGTTGAGATCCTGATGT
ACCGTGCTGACATGATGGCTAATCCCAACAACCCAACATACGTATTTAACGAAGACCCCGATCTGCATAA
ATTAGGGTATTTTTTGGGTAATGTAGATTGTATCAAAGAGGGTGACGATTTAAACGTTGCCGACGCCGTC
AATATCTTAATGTTTCGTGCGGAGGTCTTAGCCAACGGCTCCGCAACGTGGGAGCAGATTGTTGGCTATG
ACCTTATTGACCCAAGCGACGAGAGTACCTTTCGTACTATTGAGAAGCTGGGCTCTCATCATCATCACCA
TCACTAACTCGAGTAAGATCCGGCTGCTAACAAAGCCCGAAAGGAAGCTGAGTTGGCTGCTGCCACCGCT
GAGCAATAACTAGCATAACCCCTTGGGGCCTCTAAACGGGTCTTGAGGGGTTTTTTGCTGAAAGGAGGAA
CTATATCCGGATTGGCGAATGGG
[124 nt withheld, positions 1844-1967]
C
[91 nt withheld, positions 1969-2059]
A
[49 nt withheld, positions 2061-2109]
CCTTTGACGTTGGAGTCCACGTTCTTT
[37 nt withheld, positions 2137-2173]
ACCCTATCTCGGTCTATTCTTTTGATTTATAAGGGATTTTGCCGATTTCGGCCTATTGGTTAAAAAATGA
GCTGATTTAACAAAAATTTAACGCGAATTTTAACAAAATATTAACGCTTACAATTTAGGTGGCACTTTTC
GGGGAAATGTGCGCGGAACCCCTATTTGTTTATTTTTCTAAATACATTCAAATATGTATCCGCTCATGAA
TTAATTCTTAGAAAAACTCATCGAGCATCAAATGAAACTGCAATTTATTCATATCAGGATTATCAATACC
ATATTTTTGAAAAAGCCGTTTCTGTAATGAAGGAGAAAACTCACCGAGGCAGTTCCATAGGATGGCAAGA
TCCTGGTATCGGTCTGCGATTCCGACTCGTCCAACATCAATACAACCTATTAATTTCCCCTCGTCAAAAA
TAAGGTTATCAAGTGAGAAATCACCATGAGTGACGACTGAATCCGGTGAGAATGGCAAAAGTTTATGCAT
TTCTTTCCAGACTTGTTCAACAGGCCAGCCATTACGCTCGTCATCAAAATCACTCGCATCAACCAAACCG
TTATTCATTCGTGATTGCGCCTGAGCGAGACGAAATACGCGATCGCTGTTAAAAGGACAATTACAAACAG
GAATCGAATGCAACCGGCGCAGGAACACTGCCAGCGCATCAACAATATTTTCACCTGAATCAGGATATTC
TTCTAATACCTGGAATGCTGTTTTCCCGGGGATCGCAGTGGTGAGTAACCATGCATCATCAGGAGTACGG
ATAAAATGCTTGATGGTCGGAAGAGGCATAAATTCCGTCAGCCAGTTTAGTCTGACCATCTCATCTGTAA
CATCATTGGCAACGCTACCTTTGCCATGTTTCAGAAACAACTCTGGCGCATCGGGCTTCCCATACAATCG
ATAGATTGTCGCACCTGATTGCCCGACATTATCGCGAGCCCATTTATACCCATATAAATCAGCATCCATG
TTGGAATTTAATCGCGGCCTAGAGCAAGACGTTTCCCGTTGAATATGGCTCATAACACCCCTTGTATTAC
TGTTTATGTAAGCAGACAGTTTTATTGTTCATGACCAAAATCCCTTAACGTGAGTTTTCGTTCCACTGAG
CGTCAGACCCCGTAGAAAAGATCAAAGGATCTTCTTGAGATCCTTTTTTTCTGCGCGTAATCTGCTGCTT
GCAAACAAAAAAACCACCGCTACCAGCGGTGGTTTGTTTGCCGGATCAAGAGCTACCAACTCTTTTTCCG
AAGGTAACTGGCTTCAGCAGAGCGCAGATACCAAATACTGTCCTTCTAGTGTAGCCGTAGTTAGGCCACC
ACTTCAAGAACTCTGTAGCACCGCCTACATACCTCGCTCTGCTAATCCTGTTACCAGTGGCTGCTGCCAG
TGGCGATAAGTCGTGTCTTACCGGGTTGGACTCAAGACGATAGTTACCGGATAAGGCGCAGCGGTCGGGC
TGAACGGGGGGTTCGTGCACACAGCCCAGCTTGGAGCGAACGACCTACACCGAACTGAGATACCTACAGC
GTGAGCTATGAGAAAGCGCCACGCTTCCCGAAGGGAGAAAGGCGGACAGGTATCCGGTAAGCGGCAGGGT
CGGAACAGGAGAGCGCACGAGGGAGCTTCCAGGGGGAAACGCCTGGTATCTTTATAGTCCTGTCGGGTTT
CGCCACCTCTGACTTGAGCGTCGATTTTTGTGATGCTCGTCAGGGGGGCGGAGCCTATGGAAAAACGCCA
GCAACGCGGCCTTTTTACGGTTCCTGGCCTTTTGCTGGCCTTTTGCTCACATGTTCTTTCCTGCGTTATC
CCCTGATTCTGTGGATAACCGTATTACCGCCTTTGAGTGAGCTGATACCGCTCGCCGCAGCCGAACGACC
GAGCGCAGCGAGTCAGTGAGCGAGGAAGCGGAAGAGCGCCTGATGCGGTATTTTCTCCTTACGCATCTGT
GCGGTATTTCACACCGCAATGGTGCACTCTCAGTACAATCTGCTCTGATGCCGCATAGTTAAGCCAGTAT
ACACTCCGCTATCGCTACGTGACTGGGTCATGGCTGCGCCCCGACACCCGCCAACACCCGCTGACGCGCC
CTGACGGGCTTGTCTGCTCCCGGCATCCGCTTACAGACAAGCTGTGACCGTCTCCGGGAGCTGCATGTGT
CAGAGGTTTTCACCGTCATCACCGAAACGCGCGAGGCAGCTGCGGTAAAGCTCATCAGCGTGGTCGTGAA
GCGATTCACAGATGTCTGCCTGTTCATCCGCGTCCAGCTCGTTGAGTTTCTCCAGAAGCGTTAATGTCTG
GCTTCTGATAAAGCGGGCCATGTTAAGGGCGGTTTTTTCCTGTTTGGTCACTGATGCCTCCGTGTAAGGG
GGATTTCTGTTCATGGGGGTAATGATACCGATGAAACGAGAGAGGATGCTCACGATACGGGTTACTGATG
ATGAACATGCCCGGTTACTGGAACGTTGTGAGGGTAAACAACTGGCGGTATGGATGCGGCGGGACCAGAG
AAAAATCACTCAGGGTCAATGCCAGCGCTTCGTTAATACAGATGTAGGTGTTCCACAGGGTAGCCAGCAG
CATCCTGCGATGCAGATCCGGAACATAATGGTGCAGGGCGCTGACTTCCGCGTTTCCAGACTTTACGAAA
CACGGAAACCGAAGACCATTCATGTTGTTGCTCAGGTCGCAGACGTTTTGCAGCAGCAGTCGCTTCACGT
TCGCTCGCGTATCGGTGATTCATTCTGCTAACCAGTAAGGCAACCCCGCCAGCCTAGCCGGGTCCTCAAC
GACAGGAGCACGATCATGCGCACCCGTGGGGCCGCCATGCCGGCGATAATGGCCTGCTTCTCGCCGAAAC
GTTTGGTGGCGGGACCAGTGACGAAGGCTTGAGCGAGGGCGTGCAAGATTCCGAATACCGCAAGCGACAG
GCCGATCATCGTCGCGCTCCAGCGAAAGCGGTCCTCGCCGAAAATGACCCAGAGCGCTGCCGGCACCTGT
CCTACGAGTTGCATGATAAAGAAGACAGTCATAAGTGCGGCGACGATAGTCATGCCCCGCGCCCACCGGA
AGGAGCTGACTGGGTTGAAGGCTCTCAAGGGCATCGGTCGAGATCCCGGTGCCTAATGAGTGAGCTAACT
TACATTAATTGCGTTGCGCTCACTGCCCGCTTTCCAGTCGGGAAACCTGTCGTGCCAGCTGCATTAATGA
ATCGGCCAACGCGCGGGGAGAGGCGGTTTGCGTATTGGGCGCCAGGGTGGTTTTTCTTTTCACCAGTGAG
ACGGGCAACAGCTGATTGCCCTTCACCGCCTGGCCCTGAGAGAGTTGCAGCAAGCGGTCCACGCTGGTTT
GCCCCAGCAGGCGAAAATCCTGTTTGATGGTGGTTAACGGCGGGATATAACATGAGCTGTCTTCGGTATC
GTCGTATCCCACTACCGAGATATCCGCACCAACGCGCAGCCCGGACTCGGTAATGGCGCGCATTGCGCCC
AGCGCCATCTGATCGTTGGCAACCAGCATCGCAGTGGGAACGATGCCCTCATTCAGCATTTGCATGGTTT
GTTGAAAACCGGACATGGCACTCCAGTCGCCTTCCCGTTCCGCTATCGGCTGAATTTGATTGCGAGTGAG
ATATTTATGCCAGCCAGCCAGACGCAGACGCGCCGAGACAGAACTTAATGGGCCCGCTAACAGCGCGATT
TGCTGGTGACCCAATGCGACCAGATGCTCCACGCCCAGTCGCGTACCGTCTTCATGGGAGAAAATAATAC
TGTTGATGGGTGTCTGGTCAGAGACATCAAGAAATAACGCCGGAACATTAGTGCAGGCAGCTTCCACAGC
AATGGCATCCTGGTCATCCAGCGGATAGTTAATGATCAGCCCACTGACGCGTTGCGCGAGAAGATTGTGC
ACCGCCGCTTTACAGGCTTCGACGCCGCTTCGTTCTACCATCGACACCACCACGCTGGCACCCAGTTGAT
CGGCGCGAGATTTAATCGCCGCGACAATTTGCGACGGCGCGTGCAGGGCCAGACTGGAGGTGGCAACGCC
AATCAGCAACGACTGTTTGCCCGCCAGTTGTTGTGCCACGCGGTTGGGAATGTAATTCAGCTCCGCCATC
GCCGCTTCCACTTTTTCCCGCGTTTTCGCAGAAACGTGGCTGGCCTGGTTCACCACGCGGGAAACGGTCT
GATAAGAGACACCGGCATACTCTGCGACATCGTATAACGTTACTGGTTTCACATTCACCACCCTGAATTG
ACTCTCTTCCGGGCGCTATCATGCCATACCGCGAAAGGTTTTGCGCCATTCGATGGTGTCCGGGATCTCG
ACGCTCTCCCTTATGCGACTCCTGCATTAGGAAGCAGCCCAGTAGTAGGTTGAGGCCGTTGAGCACCGCC
GCCGCAAGGAATGGTGCATGCAAGGAGATGGCGCCCAACAGTCCCCCGGCCACGGGGCCTGCCACCATAC
CCACGCCGAAACAAGCGCTCATGAGCCCGAAGTGGCGAGCCCGATCTTCCCCATCGGTGATGTCGGCGAT
ATAGGCGCCAGCAACCGCACCTGTGGCGCCGGTGATGCCGGCCACGATGCGTCCGGCGTAGAGGATCGAG
ATCTCGATCCCGCGAAAT
